>Addgene plasmid #92318 | pBEST-p70a-UTR1-Nterm 6xHis mRFP K15TAG-T500 | addgene full sequence | sequence record 182037 | Addgene NGS Result
CCAGCCAGCCGGAAGGGCCGAGCGCAGAAGTGGTCCTGCAACTTTATCCGCCTCCATCCAGTCTATTAAT
TGTTGCCGGGAAGCTAGAGTAAGTAGTTCGCCAGTTAATAGTTTGCGCAACGTTGTTGCCATTGCTACAG
GCATCGTGGTGTCACGCTCGTCGTTTGGTATGGCTTCATTCAGCTCCGGTTCCCAACGATCAAGGCGAGT
TACATGATCCCCCATGTTGTGCAAAAAAGCGGTTAGCTCCTTCGGTCCTCCGATCGTTGTCAGAAGTAAG
TTGGCCGCAGTGTTATCACTCATGGTTATGGCAGCACTGCATAATTCTCTTACTGTCATGCCATCCGTAA
GATGCTTTTCTGTGACTGGTGAGTACTCAACCAAGTCATTCTGAGAATAGTGTATGCGGCGACCGAGTTG
CTCTTGCCCGGCGTCAACACGGGATAATACCGCGCCACATAGCAGAACTTTAAAAGTGCTCATCATTGGA
AAACGTTCTTCGGGGCGAAAACTCTCAAGGATCTTACCGCTGTTGAGATCCAGTTCGATGTAACCCACTC
GTGCACCCAACTGATCTTCAGCATCTTTTACTTTCACCAGCGTTTCTGGGTGAGCAAAAACAGGAAGGCA
AAATGCCGCAAAAAAGGGAATAAGGGCGACACGGAAATGTTGAATACTCATACTCTTCCTTTTTCAATAT
TATTGAAGCATTTATCAGGGTTATTGTCTCATGAGCGGATACATATTTGAATGTATTTAGAAAAATAAAC
AAATAGGGGTTCCGCGCACATTTCCCCGAAAAGTGCCACCTGACGTCTAAGAAACCATTATTATCATGAC
ATTAACCTATAAAAATAGGCGTATCACGAGGCCCTTTCGTCTTCAAGAATTCTGGCGAATCCTCTGACCA
GCCAGAAAACGACCTTTCTGTGGTGAAACCGGATGCTGCAATTCAGAGCGCCAGCAAGTGGGGGACAGCA
GAAGACCTGACCGCCGCAGAGTGGATGTTTGACATGGTGAAGACTATCGCACCATCAGCCAGAAAACCGA
ATTTTGCTGGGTGGGCTAACGATATCCGCCTGATGCGTGAACGTGACGGACGTAACCACCGCGACATGTG
TGTGCTGTTCCGCTGGGCATGCTGAGCTAACACCGTGCGTGTTGACAATTTTACCTCTGGCGGTGATAAT
GGTTGCAGCTAGCAATAATTTTGTTTAACTTTAAGAAGGAGATATACCATGGGCAGCAGCCATCATCATC
ATCATCACAGCTCTAGAATGGCTTCCTCCGAAGACGTTATCAAAGAGTTCATGCGTTTCTAGGTTCGTAT
GGAAGGTTCCGTTAACGGTCACGAGTTCGAAATCGAAGGTGAAGGTGAAGGTCGTCCGTACGAAGGTACC
CAGACCGCTAAACTGAAAGTTACCAAAGGTGGTCCGCTGCCGTTCGCTTGGGACATCCTGTCCCCGCAGT
TCCAGTACGGTTCCAAAGCTTACGTTAAACACCCGGCTGACATCCCGGACTACCTGAAACTGTCCTTCCC
GGAAGGTTTCAAATGGGAACGTGTTATGAACTTCGAAGACGGTGGTGTTGTTACCGTTACCCAGGACTCC
TCCCTGCAAGACGGTGAGTTCATCTACAAAGTTAAACTGCGTGGTACCAACTTCCCGTCCGACGGTCCGG
TTATGCAGAAAAAAACCATGGGTTGGGAAGCTTCCACCGAACGTATGTACCCGGAAGACGGTGCTCTGAA
AGGTGAAATCAAAATGCGTCTGAAACTGAAAGACGGTGGTCACTACGACGCTGAAGTTAAAACCACCTAC
ATGGCTAAAAAACCGGTTCAGCTGCCGGGTGCTTACAAAACCGACATCAAACTGGACATCACCTCCCACA
ACGAAGACTACACCATCGTTGAACAGTACGAACGTGCTGAAGGTCGTCACTCCACCGGTGCTTAACTCGA
GCAAAGCCCGCCGAAAGGCGGGCTTTTCTGTGTCGACCGATGCCCTTGAGAGCCTTCAACCCAGTCAGCT
CCTTCCGGTGGGCGCGGGGCATGACTATCGTCGCCGCACTTATGACTGTCTTCTTTATCATGCAACTCGT
AGGACAGGTGCCGGCAGCGCTCTTCCGCTTCCTCGCTCACTGACTCGCTGCGCTCGGTCGTTCGGCTGCG
GCGAGCGGTATCAGCTCACTCAAAGGCGGTAATACGGTTATCCACAGAATCAGGGGATAACGCAGGAAAG
AACATGTGAGCAAAAGGCCAGCAAAAGGCCAGGAACCGTAAAAAGGCCGCGTTGCTGGCGTTTTTCCATA
GGCTCCGCCCCCCTGACGAGCATCACAAAAATCGACGCTCAAGTCAGAGGTGGCGAAACCCGACAGGACT
ATAAAGATACCAGGCGTTTCCCCCTGGAAGCTCCCTCGTGCGCTCTCCTGTTCCGACCCTGCCGCTTACC
GGATACCTGTCCGCCTTTCTCCCTTCGGGAAGCGTGGCGCTTTCTCATAGCTCACGCTGTAGGTATCTCA
GTTCGGTGTAGGTCGTTCGCTCCAAGCTGGGCTGTGTGCACGAACCCCCCGTTCAGCCCGACCGCTGCGC
CTTATCCGGTAACTATCGTCTTGAGTCCAACCCGGTAAGACACGACTTATCGCCACTGGCAGCAGCCACT
GGTAACAGGATTAGCAGAGCGAGGTATGTAGGCGGTGCTACAGAGTTCTTGAAGTGGTGGCCTAACTACG
GCTACACTAGAAGAACAGTATTTGGTATCTGCGCTCTGCTGAAGCCAGTTACCTTCGGAAAAAGAGTTGG
TAGCTCTTGATCCGGCAAACAAACCACCGCTGGTAGCGGTGGTTTTTTTGTTTGCAAGCAGCAGATTACG
CGCAGAAAAAAAGGATCTCAAGAAGATCCTTTGATCTTTTCTACGGGGTCTGACGCTCAGTGGAACGAAA
ACTCACGTTAAGGGATTTTGGTCATGAGATTATCAAAAAGGATCTTCACCTAGATCCTTTTAAATTAAAA
ATGAAGTTTTAAATCAATCTAAAGTATATATGAGTAAACTTGGTCTGACAGTTACCAATGCTTAATCAGT
GAGGCACCTATCTCAGCGATCTGTCTATTTCGTTCATCCATAGTTGCCTGACTCCCCGTCGTGTAGATAA
CTACGATACGGGAGGGCTTACCATCTGGCCCCAGTGCTGCAATGATACCGCGAGACCCACGCTCACCGGC
TCCAGATTTATCAGCAATAAA
Features (pLannotate 1.2.2; 8 found; start..end, strand, type, name):
    682..786     -  promoter       AmpR promoter: bla
    888..1181    +  CDS            O (fragment): VRPO_LAMBD - Protein inferred from homology: Swiss-Prot protein existence level 3. Necessary for the bidirectional replication of DNA. It interacts with the ori (origin of replication) region of the genome during the initiation of replication. From Escherichia phage lambda (Bacteriophage lambda).
   1210..1232    +  RBS            RBS: efficient ribosome binding site from bacteriophage T7 gene 10 (Olins and Rangwala, 1989)
   1251..1267    +  CDS            capTEV™ (fragment): composite tag for in vivo biotinylation, TEV protease cleavage, and 6xHis tagging
   1278..1952    +  CDS            mRFP1: mRFP1 is a basic (constitutively fluorescent) red fluorescent protein published in 2002, derived from Discosoma sp.. It is reported to be a somewhat slowly-maturing monomer with low acid sensitivity.
   1992..2123    +  CDS            TcR (fragment): tetracycline efflux protein; tet; confers resistance to tetracycline
   2303..2891    -  rep_origin     ori: high-copy-number ColE1/pMB1/pBR322/pUC origin of replication
   3062..681     -  CDS            AmpR (across the origin): β-lactamase; bla; confers resistance to ampicillin, carbenicillin, and related antibiotics
