[The description below was written by a language model from this plasmid's Addgene catalogue record and pLannotate feature annotations shown in this document.]
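Description:
pBEST-p70a-UTR1-Nterm 6xHis mRFP K15TAG-T500 is a small (about 3.2 kb) high-copy bacterial expression plasmid built on the pBEST backbone. It is intended for protein production in Escherichia coli and in E. coli-based cell-free protein synthesis systems. It replicates from a ColE1/pUC-type origin and is selected with ampicillin through a β-lactamase gene driven by its own bla promoter.

The payload is a 717 bp optimized coding sequence for monomeric red fluorescent protein (mRFP1, derived from Discosoma) carrying an N-terminal 6xHis tag, cloned between NcoI and XhoI sites that remain intact. Transcription comes from the p70a promoter. The feature table does not annotate this promoter by name, but it shows a fragment of bacteriophage lambda sequence (matched to the O gene region) immediately upstream of the cassette, which fits a lambda-derived promoter region. Translation initiation is provided by UTR1, which the annotation identifies as containing the efficient ribosome binding site of phage T7 gene 10. The short "capTEV" hit just before mRFP1 most likely corresponds only to the histidine tag. The T500 element in the name denotes the transcription terminator downstream of the reporter. It is not annotated, and the small tetracycline-resistance fragment found there appears to be a nonfunctional backbone remnant.

The lysine-15 codon of mRFP is replaced by an amber TAG stop codon. Full-length red fluorescent protein is therefore made only when the stop codon is suppressed, typically by an orthogonal tRNA/synthetase pair supplied separately, allowing site-specific incorporation of a noncanonical amino acid. Fluorescence reports suppression efficiency, and the His tag permits purification. The construct belongs to work on tuning recombinant expression by varying transcription and translation initiation strength.
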