Addgene plasmid #92318: pBEST-p70a-UTR1-Nterm 6xHis mRFP K15TAG-T500
Purpose: Expression of NTerm 6xHis tagged mRFP mutant K15TAG for ncAA incoporation using the p70a promoter and UTR1
Depositing lab: Lital Alfonta. Depositing organization: Ben-Gurion University. Publication: Tuning of Recombinant Protein Expression in Escherichia coli by Manipulating Transcription, Translation Initiation Rates, and Incorporation of Noncanonical Amino Acids. Schlesinger O, Chemla Y, Heltberg M, Ozer E, Marshall R, Noireaux V, Jensen MH, Alfonta L. ACS Synth Biol. 2017 Mar 9. doi: 10.1021/acssynbio.7b00019. PubMed 28230975.
Backbone
  Vector backbone: pBEST
  Backbone manufacturer: Promega
  Backbone size w/o insert (bp): 2524
  Total vector size (bp): 3241
  Vector type: Bacterial Expression, Synthetic Biology ; Cell Free Protein Synthesis (CFPS)
Growth in bacteria
  Bacterial resistance: Ampicillin, 100 μg/mL
  Growth temperature: 37°C
  Growth strain: DH5alpha
  Copy number: High Copy
Gene/Insert
  Gene/Insert name: Optimized NTerm 6xHis tagged monomeric RFP (mRFP) (alt name: mRFP1)
  Species: Discosoma coral
  Insert size (bp): 717
  Promoter: p70a
  Tag / fusion protein: 6xHis (N terminal on insert)
  Cloning method: Restriction Enzyme; 5′ cloning site NcoI (not destroyed); 3′ cloning site XhoI (not destroyed)
  Sequencing primers: 5′ GTGAAGACTATCGCACCATCAG; 3′ GATAAAGAAGACAGTCATAAGTGC
Terms and licenses: Academic/Nonprofit Terms; Industry Terms: Not Available to Industry
How to cite: pBEST-p70a-UTR1-Nterm 6xHis mRFP K15TAG-T500 was a gift from Lital Alfonta (Addgene plasmid # 92318 ; http://n2t.net/addgene:92318 ; RRID:Addgene_92318)
